Addgene plasmid #167234: pJBL7065
Purpose: cell-free cascaded nitrate sensor
Depositing lab: Julius Lucks. Depositing organization: Northwestern University.
Backbone
  Vector backbone: pUC19
  Vector type: Synthetic Biology
Growth in bacteria
  Bacterial resistance: Ampicillin, 100 μg/mL
  Growth temperature: 37°C
  Growth strain: DH5alpha
  Copy number: High Copy
Gene/Insert
  Gene/Insert name: pNar-AKSIRV
  Species: Other
  Tag / fusion protein: 6X His (N terminal on insert)
  Cloning method: Gibson Cloning
Terms and licenses: Academic/Nonprofit Terms; Industry Terms: Not Available to Industry
How to cite: pJBL7065 was a gift from Julius Lucks (Addgene plasmid # 167234 ; http://n2t.net/addgene:167234 ; RRID:Addgene_167234)
