[The description below was written by a language model from this plasmid's Addgene catalogue record and pLannotate feature annotations shown in this document.]
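Description:
pJBL7065 is a pUC19-based synthetic biology plasmid of about 6 kb, described in its record as a cell-free cascaded nitrate sensor. It is maintained in E. coli at high copy through the ColE1/pUC-type origin and selected with ampicillin via the β-lactamase gene and its own promoter. Remnants of the pUC19 scaffold are scattered around the insert, including fragments of lacZα, the multiple cloning site, the lac promoter/operator and CAP binding site, and short pieces annotated as rop, bom and lacI. These appear to be backbone leftovers rather than functional parts of the sensor.

The insert, named pNar-AKSIRV and assembled by Gibson cloning, contains an open reading frame that the annotation matches to bacteriophage T7 RNA polymerase, preceded by an N-terminal 6xHis tag. A second short His-like match lies just downstream of the coding region, followed by a 5S rRNA segment and the rrnB T1 terminator, which end transcription. The promoter itself is not called by the automated annotation. The insert name implies a nitrate-responsive pNar promoter upstream of the polymerase, and "AKSIRV" probably designates a particular T7 RNA polymerase variant, but the record does not define either term.

The "cascaded" design therefore seems to be a two-stage circuit. Nitrate-dependent activation of the promoter would produce the phage polymerase, which would in turn transcribe a reporter from a cognate T7-type promoter supplied on a separate template, amplifying the signal in a cell-free expression reaction. The reporter construct and the nitrate-sensing regulatory proteins are not encoded in the annotated features and are not described in this record.
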