Features (pLannotate 1.2.2; 16 found; start..end, strand, type, name):
     49..153     -  promoter       AmpR promoter: bla
    248..283     +  CDS            rop (fragment): Rop protein, which maintains plasmids at low copy number; rop
    385..484     +  misc_feature   bom (fragment): basis of mobility region from pBR322
    490..643     -  CDS            lacZα (fragment): LacZα fragment of β-galactosidase; lacZ fragment
    859..876     +  CDS            7xHis (fragment): 6xHis affinity tag
    883..3528    +  CDS            RPOL_BPT7: Experimental evidence at protein level: Swiss-Prot protein existence level 1. Highly processive DNA-dependent RNA polymerase that catalyzes the transcription of class II and class III viral genes. Recognizes a specific promoter sequence and enters first into an 'abortive phase' where very short transcripts are synthesized and released before proceeding to the processive transcription of long RNA chains. Unwinds the double-stranded DNA to expose the coding strand for templating. Participates in the initiation of viral DNA replication presumably by making primers accessible to the DNA polymerase
   3599..3616    +  CDS            capTEV™ (fragment): composite tag for in vivo biotinylation, TEV protease cleavage, and 6xHis tagging
   3723..3838    +  ncRNA          5S rRNA: Accession: RF00001 - 5S ribosomal RNA
   3842..3888    +  terminator     rrnB T1 terminator: transcription terminator T1 from the E. coli rrnB gene
   3937..3971    +  misc_feature   MCS (fragment): pUC18/19 multiple cloning site
   4008..4024    -  protein_bind   lac operator: The lac repressor binds to the lac operator to inhibit transcription in E. coli. This inhibition can be relieved by adding lactose or isopropyl-β-D-thiogalactopyranoside (IPTG). lac repressor encoded by lacI
   4032..4062    -  promoter       lac promoter: promoter for the E. coli lac operon
   4077..4098    -  protein_bind   CAP binding site: CAP binding activates transcription in the presence of cAMP. E. coli catabolite activator protein
   4111..4203    -  CDS            lacI (fragment): lac repressor; lacI; The lac repressor binds to the lac operator to inhibit transcription in E. coli. This inhibition can be relieved by adding lactose or isopropyl-β-D-thiogalactopyranoside (IPTG).
   4385..4973    -  rep_origin     ori: high-copy-number ColE1/pMB1/pBR322/pUC origin of replication
   5144..48      -  CDS            AmpR (across the origin): β-lactamase; bla; confers resistance to ampicillin, carbenicillin, and related antibiotics
>Addgene plasmid #167234 | pJBL7065 | addgene full sequence | sequence record 331128 | Addgene NGS Result
TGCCGCAAAAAAGGGAATAAGGGCGACACGGAAATGTTGAATACTCATACTCTTCCTTTTTCAATATTAT
TGAAGCATTTATCAGGGTTATTGTCTCATGAGCGGATACATATTTGAATGTATTTAGAAAAATAAACAAA
TAGGGGTTCCGCGCACATTTCCCCGAAAAGTGCCACCTGACGTCTAAGAAACCATTATTATCATGACATT
AACCTATAAAAATAGGCGTATCACGAGGCCCTTTCGTCTCGCGCGTTTCGGTGATGACGGTGAAAACCTC
TGACACATGCAGCTCCCGGAGACGGTCACAGCTTGTCTGTAAGCGGATGCCGGGAGCAGACAAGCCCGTC
AGGGCGCGTCAGCGGGTGTTGGCGGGTGTCGGGGCTGGCTTAACTATGCGGCATCAGAGCAGATTGTACT
GAGAGTGCACCATATGCGGTGTGAAATACCGCACAGATGCGTAAGGAGAAAATACCGCATCAGGCGCCAT
TCGCCATTCAGGCTGCGCAACTGTTGGGAAGGGCGATCGGTGCGGGCCTCTTCGCTATTACGCCAGCTGG
CGAAAGGGGGATGTGCTGCAAGGCGATTAAGTTGGGTAACGCCAGGGTTTTCCCAGTCACGACGTTGTAA
AACGACGGCCAGTAAGATCTCGGCTGAATTCTAAAGATCTACTGCATATTTGAAAATTGCCCAAACGTAC
ATGCCCGAATGTACGTTTTTTTCATTTCATTGTCAACTACAATGAGAAAGAATGTGATCAAGCAATGTGT
TGAAAGGAGATTATCACGTCGACTCTCGAGTGAGATTGTTGACGGTACCGTATTTTGGATCTAGGAGGAA
GGATCTATGAGAGGATCGCATCACCATCACCATCACGGATCCAACACGATTAACATCGCTAAGAACGACT
TCTCTGACATCGAACTGGCTGCTATCCCGTTCAACACTCTGGCTGACCATTACGGTGAGCGTTTAGCTCG
CGAACAGTTGGCCCTTGAGCATGAGTCTTACGAGATGGGTGAAGCACGCTTCCGCAAGATGTTTGAGCGT
CAACTTAAAGCTGGTGAGGTTGCGGATAACGCTGCCGCCAAGCCTCTCATCACTACCCTACTCCCTAAGA
TGATTGCACGCATCAACGACTGGTTTGAGGAAGTGAAAGCTAAGCGCGGCAAGCGCCCGACAGCCTTCCA
GTTCCTGCAAGAAATCAAGCCGGAAGCCGTAGCGTACATCACCATTAAGACCACTCTGGCTTGCCTAACC
AGTGCTGACAATACAACCGTTCAGGCTGTAGCAAGCGCAATCGGTCGGGCCATTGAGGACGAGGCTCGCT
TCGGTCGTATCCGTGACCTTGAAGCTAAGCACTTCAAGAAAAACGTTGAGGAACAACTCAACAAGCGCGT
AGGGCACGTCTACAAGAAAGCATTTATGCAAGTTGTCGAGGCTGACATGCTCTCTAAGGGTCTACTCGGT
GGCGAGGCGTGGTCTTCGTGGCATAAGGAAGACTCTATTCATGTAGGAGTACGCTGCATCGAGATGCTCA
TTGAGTCAACCGGAATGGTTAGCTTACACCGCCAAAATGCTGGCGTAGTAGGTCAAGACTCTGAGACTAT
CGAACTCGCACCTGAATACGCTGAGGCTATCGCAACCCGTGCAGGTGCGCTGGCTGGCATCTCTCCGATG
TTCCAACCTTGCGTAGTTCCTCCTAAGCCGTGGACTGGCATTACTGGTGGTGGCTATTGGGCTAACGGTC
GTCGTCCTCTGGCGCTGGTGCGTACTCACAGTAAGAAAGCACTGATGCGCTACGAAGACGTTTACATGCC
TGAGGTGTACAAAGCGATTAACATTGCGCAAAACACCGCATGGAAAATCAACAAGAAAGTCCTAGCGGTC
GCCAACGTAATCACCAAGTGGAAGCATTGTCCGGTCGAGGACATCCCTGCGATTGAGCGTGAAGAACTCC
CGATGAAACCGGAAGACATCGACATGAATCCTGAGGCTCTCACCGCGTGGAAACGTGCTGCCGCTGCTGT
GTACCGCAAGGACAAGGCTCGCAAGTCTCGCCGTATCAGCCTTGAGTTCATGCTTGAGCAAGCCAATAAG
TTTGCTAACCATAAGGCCATCTGGTTCCCTTACAACATGGACTGGCGCGGTCGTGTTTACGCTGTGTCAA
TGTTCAACCCGCAAGGTAACGATATGACCAAAGGACTGCTTACGCTGGCGAAAGGTAAACCAATCGGTAA
GGAAGGTTACTACTGGCTGAAAATCCACGGTGCAAACTGTGCGGGTGTCGATAAGGTTCCGTTCCCTGAG
CGCATCAAGTTCATTGAGGAAAACCACGAGAACATCATGGCTTGCGCTAAGTCTCCACTGGAGAACACTT
GGTGGGCTGAGCAAGATTCTCCGTTCTGCTTCCTTGCATTCTGCTTTGAGTACGCTGGGGTACAGCACCA
CGGCCTGAGCTATAACTGCTCCCTTCCGCTGGCGTTTGACGGGTCTTGCTCTGGCATCCAGCACTTCTCC
GCGATGCTCCGAGATGAGGTAGGTGGTCGCGCGGTTAACTTGCTTCCTAGTGAAACCGTTCAGGACATCT
ACGGGATTGTTGCTAAGAAAGTCAACGAGATTCTACAAGCAGACGCAATCAATGGGACCGATAACGAAGT
AGTTACCGTGACCGATGAGAACACTGGTGAAATCTCTGAGAAAGTCAAGCTGGGCACTAAGGCACTGGCT
GGTCAATGGCTGGCTTACGGTGTTACTCGCAGTGTGACTAAGCGTTCAGTCATGACGCTGGCTTACGGGT
CCAAAGAGTTCGGCTTCCGTCAACAAGTGCTGGAAGATACCATTCAGCCAGCTATTGATTCCGGCAAGGG
TCTGATGTTCACTCAGCCGAATCAGGCTGCTGGATACATGGCTAAGCTGATTTGGGAATCTGTGAGCGTG
ACGGTGGTAGCTGCGGTTGAAGCAATGAACTGGCTTAAGTCTGCTGCTAAGCTGCTGGCTGCTGAGGTCA
AAGATAAGAAGACTGGAGAGATTCTTCGCAAGCGTTGCGCTGCGCATTGGGTAACTCCTGATGGTTTCCC
TGTGTGGCAGGAATACAAGAAGCCTATTAAAACGCGCATCTCTATAATGTTCCTCGGTCAGTTCACCTTA
AAGCCTACCATTAACACCAACAAAGATAGCGAGATTGATGCACGCAAACAGGTGTCTGGTATCGCTCCTA
ACTTTGTACACAGCCAAGACGGTAGCCACCTTCGTAAGACTGTAGTGTGGGCACACGAGAAGTACGGAAT
CGAATCTTTTGCACTGATTCACGACTCCTTCGGTACCATTCCGGCTGACGCTGCGAACCTGTTCAAAGCA
GTGCGCGAAACTATGGTTGACACATATGAGTCTTGTGATGTACTGGCTGATTTCTACGACCAGTTCGCTG
ACCAGTTGCACGAGTCTCAATTGGACAAAATGCCAGCACTTCCGGCTAAAGGTAACTTGAACCTCCGTGA
CATCTTAGAGTCGGACTTCGCGTTCGCGTAATAAGGATCTGAAGCTTGGGCACGAACAAAAACTCATCTC
AGAAGAGGATCTGAATAGCGCCGTCGACCATCATCATCATCATCATTGAGTTTAAACGGTCTCCAGCTTG
GCTGTTTTGGCGGATGAGAGAAGATTTTCAGCCTGATACAGATTAAATCAGAACGCAGAAGCGGTCTGAT
AAAACAGAATTTGCCTGGCGGCAGTAGCGCGGTGGTCCCACCTGACCCCATGCCGAACTCAGAAGTGAAA
CGCCGTAGCGCCGATGGTAGTGTGGGGTCTCCCCATGCGAGAGTAGGGAACTGCCAGGCATCAAATAAAA
CGAAAGGCTCAGTCGAAAGACTGGGCCTTTCGTTTTATCTGTTGTTTGTCGGTGAACTCTGAAAGGAGGA
ACTATATCCGGATCGAGATCCTCTAGAGTCGACCTGCAGGCATGCAAGCTTGGCGTAATCATGGTCATAG
CTGTTTCCTGTGTGAAATTGTTATCCGCTCACAATTCCACACAACATACGAGCCGGAAGCATAAAGTGTA
AAGCCTGGGGTGCCTAATGAGTGAGCTAACTCACATTAATTGCGTTGCGCTCACTGCCCGCTTTCCAGTC
GGGAAACCTGTCGTGCCAGCTGCATTAATGAATCGGCCAACGCGCGGGGAGAGGCGGTTTGCGTATTGGG
CGCTCTTCCGCTTCCTCGCTCACTGACTCGCTGCGCTCGGTCGTTCGGCTGCGGCGAGCGGTATCAGCTC
ACTCAAAGGCGGTAATACGGTTATCCACAGAATCAGGGGATAACGCAGGAAAGAACATGTGAGCAAAAGG
CCAGCAAAGGCCAGGAACCGTAAAAAGGCCGCGTTGCTGGCGTTTTTCCATAGGCTCCGCCCCCCTGACG
AGCATCACAAAAATCGACGCTCAAGTCAGAGGTGGCGAAACCCGACAGGACTATAAAGATACCAGGCGTT
TCCCCCTGGAAGCTCCCTCGTGCGCTCTCCTGTTCCGACCCTGCCGCTTACCGGATACCTGTCCGCCTTT
CTCCCTTCGGGAAGCGTGGCGCTTTCTCATAGCTCACGCTGTAGGTATCTCAGTTCGGTGTAGGTCGTTC
GCTCCAAGCTGGGCTGTGTGCACGAACCCCCCGTTCAGCCCGACCGCTGCGCCTTATCCGGTAACTATCG
TCTTGAGTCCAACCCGGTAAGACACGACTTATCGCCACTGGCAGCAGCCACTGGTAACAGGATTAGCAGA
GCGAGGTATGTAGGCGGTGCTACAGAGTTCTTGAAGTGGTGGCCTAACTACGGCTACACTAGAAGAACAG
TATTTGGTATCTGCGCTCTGCTGAAGCCAGTTACCTTCGGAAAAAGAGTTGGTAGCTCTTGATCCGGCAA
ACAAACCACCGCTGGTAGCGGTGGTTTTTTTGTTTGCAAGCAGCAGATTACGCGCAGAAAAAAAGGATCT
CAAGAAGATCCTTTGATCTTTTCTACGGGGTCTGACGCTCAGTGGAACGAAAACTCACGTTAAGGGATTT
TGGTCATGAGATTATCAAAAAGGATCTTCACCTAGATCCTTTTAAATTAAAAATGAAGTTTTAAATCAAT
CTAAAGTATATATGAGTAAACTTGGTCTGACAGTTACCAATGCTTAATCAGTGAGGCACCTATCTCAGCG
ATCTGTCTATTTCGTTCATCCATAGTTGCCTGACTCCCCGTCGTGTAGATAACTACGATACGGGAGGGCT
TACCATCTGGCCCCAGTGCTGCAATGATACCGCGAGACCCACGCTCACCGGCTCCAGATTTATCAGCAAT
AAACCAGCCAGCCGGAAGGGCCGAGCGCAGAAGTGGTCCTGCAACTTTATCCGCCTCCATCCAGTCTATT
AATTGTTGCCGGGAAGCTAGAGTAAGTAGTTCGCCAGTTAATAGTTTGCGCAACGTTGTTGCCATTGCTA
CAGGCATCGTGGTGTCACGCTCGTCGTTTGGTATGGCTTCATTCAGCTCCGGTTCCCAACGATCAAGGCG
AGTTACATGATCCCCCATGTTGTGCAAAAAAGCGGTTAGCTCCTTCGGTCCTCCGATCGTTGTCAGAAGT
AAGTTGGCCGCAGTGTTATCACTCATGGTTATGGCAGCACTGCATAATTCTCTTACTGTCATGCCATCCG
TAAGATGCTTTTCTGTGACTGGTGAGTACTCAACCAAGTCATTCTGAGAATAGTGTATGCGGCGACCGAG
TTGCTCTTGCCCGGCGTCAATACGGGATAATACCGCGCCACATAGCAGAACTTTAAAAGTGCTCATCATT
GGAAAACGTTCTTCGGGGCGAAAACTCTCAAGGATCTTACCGCTGTTGAGATCCAGTTCGATGTAACCCA
CTCGTGCACCCAACTGATCTTCAGCATCTTTTACTTTCACCAGCGTTTCTGGGTGAGCAAAAACAGGAAG
GCAAAA
